>Addgene plasmid #35366 | pBbB0c-RFP | depositor full sequence | sequence record 43033 | pBbB0c-RFP sequence 3297 bps
TTGACAGCTAGCTCAGTCCTAGGTACTGTGCTAGCTACTAGTGAAAGAGGAGAAATACTAGATGGCTTCC
TCCGAAGACGTTATCAAAGAGTTCATGCGTTTCAAAGTTCGTATGGAAGGTTCCGTTAACGGTCACGAGT
TCGAAATCGAAGGTGAAGGTGAAGGTCGTCCGTACGAAGGTACCCAGACCGCTAAACTGAAAGTTACCAA
AGGTGGTCCGCTGCCGTTCGCTTGGGACATCCTGTCCCCGCAGTTCCAGTACGGTTCCAAAGCTTACGTT
AAACACCCGGCTGACATCCCGGACTACCTGAAACTGTCCTTCCCGGAAGGTTTCAAATGGGAACGTGTTA
TGAACTTCGAAGACGGTGGTGTTGTTACCGTTACCCAGGACTCCTCCCTGCAAGACGGTGAGTTCATCTA
CAAAGTTAAACTGCGTGGTACCAACTTCCCGTCCGACGGTCCGGTTATGCAGAAAAAAACCATGGGTTGG
GAAGCTTCCACCGAACGTATGTACCCGGAAGACGGTGCTCTGAAAGGTGAAATCAAAATGCGTCTGAAAC
TGAAAGACGGTGGTCACTACGACGCTGAAGTTAAAACCACCTACATGGCTAAAAAACCGGTTCAGCTGCC
GGGTGCTTACAAAACCGACATCAAACTGGACATCACCTCCCACAACGAAGACTACACCATCGTTGAACAG
TACGAACGTGCTGAAGGTCGTCACTCCACCGGTGCTTAATAACGCTGATAGTGCTAGTGTAGATCGCTAC
TAGAGCCAGGCATCAAATAAAACGAAAGGCTCAGTCGAAAGACTGGGCCTTTCGTTTTATCTGTTGTTTG
TCGGTGAACGCTCTCTACTAGAGTCACACTGGCTCACCTTCGGGTGGGCCTTTCTGCGTTTATATACTAG
AAGCGGCCGGGATCCTAACTCGAGTAAGGATCTCCAGGCATCAAATAAAACGAAAGGCTCAGTCGAAAGA
CTGGGCCTTTCGTTTTATCTGTTGTTTGTCGGTGAACGCTCTCTACTAGAGTCACACTGGCTCACCTTCG
GGTGGGCCTTTCTGCGTTTATACCTAGGCTACAGCCGATAGTCTGGAACAGCGCACTTACGGGTTGCTGC
GCAACCCAAGTGCTACCGGCGCGGCAGCGTGACCCGTGTCGGCGGCTCCAACGGCTCGCCATCGTCCAGA
AAACACGGCTCATCGGGCATCGGCAGGCGCTGCTGCCCGCGCCGTTCCCATTCCTCCGTTTCGGTCAAGG
CTGGCAGGTCTGGTTCCATGCCCGGAATGCCGGGCTGGCTGGGCGGCTCCTCGCCGGGGCCGGTCGGTAG
TTGCTGCTCGCCCGGATACAGGGTCGGGATGCGGCGCAGGTCGCCATGCCCCAACAGCGATTCGTCCTGG
TCGTCGTGATCAACCACCACGGCGGCACTGAACACCGACAGGCGCAACTGGTCGCGGGGCTGGCCCCACG
CCACGCGGTCATTGACCACGTAGGCCAACACGGTGCCGGGGCCGTTGAGCTTCACGACGGAGATCCAGCG
CTCGGCCACCAAGTCCTTGACTGCGTATTGGACCGTCCGCAAAGAACGTCCGATGAGCTTGGAAAGTGTC
TTCTGGCTGACCACCACGGCGTTCTGGTGGCCCATCTGCGCCACGAGGTGATGCAGCAGCATTGCCGCCG
TGGGTTTCCTCGCAATAAGCCCGGCCCACGCCTCATGCGCTTTGCGTTCCGTTTGCACCCAGTGACCGGG
CTTGTTCTTGGCTTGAATGCCGATTTCTCTGGACTGCGTGGCCATGCTTATCTCCATGCGGTAGGGGTGC
CGCACGGTTGCGGCACCATGCGCAATCAGCTGCAACTTTTCGGCAGCGCGACAACAATTATGCGTTGCGT
AAAAGTGGCAGTCAATTACAGATTTTCTTTAACCTACGCAATGAGCTATTGCGGGGGGTGCCGCAATGAG
CTGTTGCGTACCCCCCTTTTTTAAGTTGTTGATTTTTAAGTCTTTCGCATTTCGCCCTATATCTAGTTCT
TTGGTGCCCAAAGAAGGGCACCCCTGCGGGGTTCCCCCACGCCTTCGGCGCGGCTCCCCCTCCGGCAAAA
AGTGGCCCCTCCGGGGCTTGTTGATCGACTGCGCGGCCTTCGGCCTTGCCCAAGGTGGCGCTGCCCCCTT
GGAACCCCCGCACTCGCCGCCGTGAGGCTCGGGGGGCAGGCGGGCGGGCTTCGCCCTTCGACTGCCCCCA
CTCGCATAGGCTTGGGTCGTTCCAGGCGCGTCAAGGCCAAGCCGCTGCGCGGTCGCTGCGCGAGCCTTGA
CCCGCCTTCCACTTGGTGTCCAACCGGCAAGCGAAGCGCGCAGGCCGCAGGCCGGAGGCACTAGTGCTTG
GATTCTCACCAATAAAAAACGCCCGGCGGCAACCGAGCGTTCTGAACAAATCCAGATGGAGTTCTGAGGT
CATTACTGGATCTATCAACAGGAGTCCAAGCGAGCTCGATATCAAATTACGCCCCGCCCTGCCACTCATC
GCAGTACTGTTGTAATTCATTAAGCATTCTGCCGACATGGAAGCCATCACAAACGGCATGATGAACCTGA
ATCGCCAGCGGCATCAGCACCTTGTCGCCTTGCGTATAATATTTGCCCATGGTGAAAACGGGGGCGAAGA
AGTTGTCCATATTGGCCACGTTTAAATCAAAACTGGTGAAACTCACCCAGGGATTGGCTGAGACGAAAAA
CATATTCTCAATAAACCCTTTAGGGAAATAGGCCAGGTTTTCACCGTAACACGCCACATCTTGCGAATAT
ATGTGTAGAAACTGCCGGAAATCGTCGTGGTATTCACTCCAGAGCGATGAAAACGTTTCAGTTTGCTCAT
GGAAAACGGTGTAACAAGGGTGAACACTATCCCATATCACCAGCTCACCGTCTTTCATTGCCATACGAAA
TTCCGGATGAGCATTCATCAGGCGGGCAAGAATGTGAATAAAGGCCGGATAAAACTTGTGCTTATTTTTC
TTTACGGTCTTTAAAAAGGCCGTAATATCCAGCTGAACGGTCTGGTTATAGGTACATTGAGCAACTGACT
GAAATGCCTCAAAATGTTCTTTACGATGCCATTGGGATATATCAACGGTGGTATATCCAGTGATTTTTTT
CTCCATTTTAGCTTCCTTAGCTCCTGAAAATCTCGATAACTCAAAAAATACGCCCGGTAGTGATCTTATT
TCATTATGGTGAAAGTTGGAACCTCTTACGTGCCGATCAACGTCTCATTTTCGCCAGATATCGAATTCAT
GAGATCT
Features (pLannotate 1.2.2; 11 found; start..end, strand, type, name):
      1..25      +  promoter       J23119(SpeI) promoter (fragment): bacterial promoter (Registry of Standard Biological Parts BBa J23119) modified to end with an SpeI site
     62..736     +  CDS            mRFP1: mRFP1 is a basic (constitutively fluorescent) red fluorescent protein published in 2002, derived from Discosoma sp.. It is reported to be a somewhat slowly-maturing monomer with low acid sensitivity.
    784..855     +  terminator     rrnB T1 terminator: transcription terminator T1 from the E. coli rrnB gene
    871..898     +  terminator     T7Te terminator: phage T7 early transcription terminator
    952..1023    +  terminator     rrnB T1 terminator: transcription terminator T1 from the E. coli rrnB gene
   1039..1066    +  terminator     T7Te terminator: phage T7 early transcription terminator
   1133..1795    -  CDS            pBBR1 Rep: replication protein for the broad-host-range plasmid pBBR1 from Bordetella bronchiseptica
   1796..2369    -  rep_origin     pBBR1 oriV (fragment): replication origin of the broad-host-range plasmid pBBR1 from Bordetella bronchiseptica; requires the pBBR1 Rep protein for replication
   2382..2476    -  terminator     lambda t0 terminator: transcription terminator from phage lambda
   2500..3156    -  CDS            cat: CAT_ECOLX - Experimental evidence at protein level: Swiss-Prot protein existence level 1. This enzyme is an effector of chloramphenicol resistance in bacteria. From Escherichia coli. This protein is used as a marker in many commonly used cloning vectors, such as pACYC184.
   3157..3259    -  promoter       cat promoter: promoter of the E. coli cat gene encoding chloramphenicol acetyltransferase
