[The description below was written by a language model from this plasmid's Addgene catalogue record and pLannotate feature annotations shown in this document.]
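Description:
pBbB0c-RFP is a small (about 3.3 kb) bacterial expression plasmid from the BglBrick (pBb) synthetic biology vector series, a modular platform in which the replication origin, promoter, resistance marker and cargo gene are interchangeable parts. It replicates from the broad-host-range pBBR1 origin from Bordetella bronchiseptica. The feature table shows the pBBR1 oriV (annotated as a fragment) adjacent to the pBBR1 Rep coding sequence that this origin requires. The record lists the plasmid as low copy. Selection is by chloramphenicol, conferred by the cat (chloramphenicol acetyltransferase) gene under its native cat promoter and followed by a lambda t0 terminator. This marker cassette and the replication module lie on the opposite strand from the reporter.

The payload is a 678 bp synthetic RFP insert, annotated as mRFP1, a monomeric red fluorescent protein derived from Discosoma sp. Downstream are two tandem copies of a double terminator (rrnB T1 followed by T7Te), which insulate the rest of the plasmid from read-through transcription. The catalogue fields do not name a promoter for RFP. The only upstream regulatory annotation is a 25 bp fragment matching the J23119(SpeI) constitutive promoter at the very start of the sequence, and no repressor or inducible regulatory system is annotated. Whether this partial match drives meaningful expression cannot be determined from the record.

As part of the BglBrick collection, the plasmid serves as a characterised reference and cloning vector. The RFP gene can act as a fluorescent readout or be swapped for a gene of interest by restriction enzyme cloning, and the pBBR1 origin and chloramphenicol marker allow it to be combined with compatible plasmids.
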