Addgene plasmid #35366: pBbB0c-RFP
Depositing lab: Jay Keasling. Depositing organization: University of California, Berkeley. Publication: BglBrick vectors and datasheets: A synthetic biology platform for gene expression. Lee TS, Krupa RA, Zhang F, Hajimorad M, Holtz WJ, Prasad N, Lee SK, Keasling JD. J Biol Eng. 2011 Sep 20;5:12. 10.1186/1754-1611-5-12 PubMed 21933410.
Backbone
  Vector backbone: pBb
  Backbone size w/o insert (bp): 2619
  Vector type: Bacterial Expression, Synthetic Biology
Growth in bacteria
  Bacterial resistance: Chloramphenicol, 25 μg/mL
  Growth temperature: 37°C
  Growth strain: DH5alpha
  Copy number: Low Copy
Gene/Insert
  Gene/Insert name: RFP (alt name: JBEI Part ID: JPUB_000265)
  Species: Synthetic
  Insert size (bp): 678
  Cloning method: Restriction Enzyme
  Sequencing primers: 5′ jkRFP-R (gctttggaaccgtactggaa); 3′ jkRFP-F (tggtcactacgacgctgaag)
Terms and licenses: Academic/Nonprofit Terms; Industry Terms: Not Available to Industry
Depositor comments: JBEI Part ID: JPUB_000265; Origin: BBR1
How to cite: pBbB0c-RFP was a gift from Jay Keasling (Addgene plasmid # 35366 ; http://n2t.net/addgene:35366 ; RRID:Addgene_35366)
