>Addgene plasmid #35366 | pBbB0c-RFP | addgene partial sequence | sequence record 43943 | jkRFP-F 5'-tggtcactacgacgctgaag-3'
AACGGTTCAGCTGCCGGGTGCTTACAAAACCGACATCAAACTGGACATCACCTCCCACAACGAAGACTAC
ACCATCGTTGAACAGTACGAACGTGCTGAAGGTCGTCACTCCACCGGTGCTTAATAACGCTGATAGTGCT
AGTGTAGATCGCTACTAGAGCCAGGCATCAAATAAAACGAAAGGCTCAGTCGAAAGACTGGGCCTTTCGT
TTTATCTGTTGTTTGTCGGTGAACGCTCTCTACTAGAGTCACACTGGCTCACCTTCGGGTGGGCCTTTCT
GCGTTTATATACTAGAAGCGGCCGGGATCCTAACTCGAGTAAGGATCTCCAGGCATCAAATAAAACGAAA
GGCTCAGTCGAAAGACTGGGCCTTTCGTTTTATCTGTTGTTTGTCGGTGAACGCTCTCTACTAGAGTCAC
ACTGGCTCACCTTCGGGTGGGCCTTTCTGCGTTTATACCTAGGCTACAGCCGATAGTCTGGAACAGCGCA
CTTACGGGTTGCTGCGCAACCCAAGTGCTACCGGCGCGGCAGCGTGACCCGTGTCGGCGGCTCCAACGGC
TCGCCATCGTCCAGAAAACACGGCTCATCGGGCATCGGCAGGCGCTGCTGCCCGCGCCGTTCCCATTCCT
CCGTTTCGGTCAAGGCTGGCAGGTCTGGTTCCATGCCCGGAATGCCGGGCTGGCTGGGCGGCTCCTCGCC
GGGGCCGGTCGGTAGTTGCTGCTCGCCCGGATACAGGGTCGGGATGCGGCGCAGGTCGCCATGCCCCAAC
AGCGATTCGTCCTGGTCGTCGTGATCAACCACCACGGCGGCACTGAACACCGACAGGCGCAACTGGTCGC
GGGGCTGGCCCCACGCCACGCGGTCATTGAC
