>Addgene plasmid #35366 | pBbB0c-RFP | addgene partial sequence | sequence record 43944 | jkRFP-R 5'-gctttggaaccgtactggaa-3'
AGTTTAGCGGTCTGGGTACCTTCGTACGGACGACCTTCACCTTCACCTTCGATTTCGAACTCGTGACCGT
TAACGGAACCTTCCATACGAACTTTGAAACGCATGAACTCTTTGATAACGTCTTCGGAGGAAGCCATCTA
GTATTTCTCCTCTTTCACTAGTAGCTAGCACAGTACCTAGGACTGAGCTAGCTGTCAAAGATCTCATGAA
TTCGATATCTGGCGAAAATGAGACGTTGATCGGCACGTAAGAGGTTCCAACTTTCACCATAATGAAATAA
GATCACTACCGGGCGTATTTTTTGAGTTATCGAGATTTTCAGGAGCTAAGGAAGCTAAAATGGAGAAAAA
AATCACTGGATATACCACCGTTGATATATCCCAATGGCATCGTAAAGAACATTTTGAGGCATTTCAGTCA
GTTGCTCAATGTACCTATAACCAGACCGTTCAGCTGGATATTACGGCCTTTTTAAAGACCGTAAAGAAAA
ATAAGCACAAGTTTTATCCGGCCTTTATTCACATTCTTGCCCGCCTGATGAATGCTCATCCGGAATTTCG
TATGGCAATGAAAGACGGTGAGCTGGTGATATGGGATAGTGTTCACCCTTGTTACACCGTTTTCCATGAG
CAAACTGAAACGTTTTCATCGCTCTGGAGTGAATACCACGACGATTTCCGGCAGTTTCTACACATATATT
CGCAAGATGTGGCGTGTTACGGTGAAAACCTGGCCTATTTCCCTAAAGGGTTTATTGAGAATATGTTTTT
CGTCTCAGCCAATCCCTGGGTGAGTTTCACCAGTTTTGATTTAAACGTGGCCAATAT
